>Addgene plasmid #29777 | pAAV-CAG-ArchT-GFP | addgene full sequence | sequence record 166272 | Addgene NGS result
CTTCCGCTTCCTCGCTCACTGACTCGCTGCGCTCGGTCGTTCGGCTGCGGCGAGCGGTATCAGCTCACTC
AAAGGCGGTAATACGGTTATCCACAGAATCAGGGGATAACGCAGGAAAGAACATGTGAGCAAAAGGCCAG
CAAAAGGCCAGGAACCGTAAAAAGGCCGCGTTGCTGGCGTTTTTCCATAGGCTCCGCCCCCCTGACGAGC
ATCACAAAAATCGACGCTCAAGTCAGAGGTGGCGAAACCCGACAGGACTATAAAGATACCAGGCGTTTCC
CCCTGGAAGCTCCCTCGTGCGCTCTCCTGTTCCGACCCTGCCGCTTACCGGATACCTGTCCGCCTTTCTC
CCTTCGGGAAGCGTGGCGCTTTCTCATAGCTCACGCTGTAGGTATCTCAGTTCGGTGTAGGTCGTTCGCT
CCAAGCTGGGCTGTGTGCACGAACCCCCCGTTCAGCCCGACCGCTGCGCCTTATCCGGTAACTATCGTCT
TGAGTCCAACCCGGTAAGACACGACTTATCGCCACTGGCAGCAGCCACTGGTAACAGGATTAGCAGAGCG
AGGTATGTAGGCGGTGCTACAGAGTTCTTGAAGTGGTGGCCTAACTACGGCTACACTAGAAGAACAGTAT
TTGGTATCTGCGCTCTGCTGAAGCCAGTTACCTTCGGAAAAAGAGTTGGTAGCTCTTGATCCGGCAAACA
AACCACCGCTGGTAGCGGTGGTTTTTTTGTTTGCAAGCAGCAGATTACGCGCAGAAAAAAAGGATCTCAA
GAAGATCCTTTGATCTTTTCTACGGGGTCTGACGCTCAGTGGAACGAAAACTCACGTTAAGGGATTTTGG
TCATGAGATTATCAAAAAGGATCTTCACCTAGATCCTTTTAAATTAAAAATGAAGTTTTAAATCAATCTA
AAGTATATATGAGTAAACTTGGTCTGACAGTTACCAATGCTTAATCAGTGAGGCACCTATCTCAGCGATC
TGTCTATTTCGTTCATCCATAGTTGCCTGACTCCCCGTCGTGTAGATAACTACGATACGGGAGGGCTTAC
CATCTGGCCCCAGTGCTGCAATGATACCGCGAGACCCACGCTCACCGGCTCCAGATTTATCAGCAATAAA
CCAGCCAGCCGGAAGGGCCGAGCGCAGAAGTGGTCCTGCAACTTTATCCGCCTCCATCCAGTCTATTAAT
TGTTGCCGGGAAGCTAGAGTAAGTAGTTCGCCAGTTAATAGTTTGCGCAACGTTGTTGCCATTGCTACAG
GCATCGTGGTGTCACGCTCGTCGTTTGGTATGGCTTCATTCAGCTCCGGTTCCCAACGATCAAGGCGAGT
TACATGATCCCCCATGTTGTGCAAAAAAGCGGTTAGCTCCTTCGGTCCTCCGATCGTTGTCAGAAGTAAG
TTGGCCGCAGTGTTATCACTCATGGTTATGGCAGCACTGCATAATTCTCTTACTGTCATGCCATCCGTAA
GATGCTTTTCTGTGACTGGTGAGTACTCAACCAAGTCATTCTGAGAATAGTGTATGCGGCGACCGAGTTG
CTCTTGCCCGGCGTCAATACGGGATAATACCGCGCCACATAGCAGAACTTTAAAAGTGCTCATCATTGGA
AAACGTTCTTCGGGGCGAAAACTCTCAAGGATCTTACCGCTGTTGAGATCCAGTTCGATGTAACCCACTC
GTGCACCCAACTGATCTTCAGCATCTTTTACTTTCACCAGCGTTTCTGGGTGAGCAAAAACAGGAAGGCA
AAATGCCGCAAAAAAGGGAATAAGGGCGACACGGAAATGTTGAATACTCATACTCTTCCTTTTTCAATAT
TATTGAAGCATTTATCAGGGTTATTGTCTCATGAGCGGATACATATTTGAATGTATTTAGAAAAATAAAC
AAATAGGGGTTCCGCGCACATTTCCCCGAAAAGTGCCACCTAAATTGTAAGCGTTAATATTTTGTTAAAA
TTCGCGTTAAATTTTTGTTAAATCAGCTCATTTTTTAACCAATAGGCCGAAATCGGCAAAATCCCTTATA
AATCAAAAGAATAGACCGAGATAGGGT
[37 nt withheld, positions 2058-2094]
AAAGAACGTGGACTCCAACGTCAAAGG
[49 nt withheld, positions 2122-2170]
T
[91 nt withheld, positions 2172-2262]
G
[124 nt withheld, positions 2264-2387]
CCCATTCGCCATTCAGGCTGCGCAACTGTTGGGAAGGGCGATCGGTGCGGGCCTCTTCGCTATTACGCCA
GCTGCGCGCTCGCTCGCTCACTGAGGCCGCCCGGGCAAAGCCCGGGCGTCGGGCGACCTTTGGTCGCCCG
GCCTCAGTGAGCGAGCGAGCGCGCAGAGAGGGAGTGGCCAACTCCATCACTAGGGGTTCCTTGTAGTTAA
TGATTAACCCGCCATGCTACTTATCTACGTAGCCATGCTCTAGGAAGAGTACCATTGACGTCAATAATGA
CGTATGTTCCCATAGTAACGCCAATAGGGACTTTCCATTGACGTCAATGGGTGGAGTATTTACGGTAAAC
TGCCCACTTGGCAGTACATCAAGTGTATCATATGCCAAGTACGCCCCCTATTGACGTCAATGACGGTAAA
TGGCCCGCCTGGCATTATGCCCAGTACATGACCTTATGGGACTTTCCTACTTGGCAGTACATCTACGTAT
TAGTCATCGCTATTACCATGGTCGAGGTGAGCCCCACGTTCTGCTTCACTCTCCCCATCTCCCCCCCCTC
CCCACCCCCAATTTTGTATTTATTTATTTTTTAATTATTTTGTGCAGCGATGGGGGCGGGGGGGGGGGGG
GGGCGCGCGCCAGGCGGGGCGGGGCGGGGCGAGGGGCGGGGCGGGGCGAGGCGGAGAGGTGCGGCGGCAG
CCAATCAGAGCGGCGCGCTCCGAAAGTTTCCTTTTATGGCGAGGCGGCGGCGGCGGCGGCCCTATAAAAA
GCGAAGCGCGCGGCGGGCGGGAGTCGCTGCGCGCTGCCTTCGCCCCGTGCCCCGCTCCGCCGCCGCCTCG
CGCCGCCCGCCCCGGCTCTGACTGACCGCGTTACTCCCACAGGTGAGCGGGCGGGACGGCCCTTCTCCTC
CGGGCTGTAATTAGCGCTTGGTTTAATGACGGCTTGTTTCTTTTCTGTGGCTGCGTGAAAGCCTTGAGGG
GCTCCGGGAGGGCCCTTTGTGCGGGGGGAGCGGCTCGGGGCTGTCCGCGGGGGGACGGCTGCCTTCGGGG
GGGACGGGGCAGGGCGGGGTTCGGCTTCTGGCGTGTGACCGGCGGCTCTAGAGCCTCTGCTAACCATGTT
CATGCCTTCTTCTTTTTCCTACAGCTCCTGGGCAACGTGCTGGTTATTGTGCTGTCTCATCATTTTGGCA
AAGAATTGGATCCGCCACCATGGACCCCATCGCTCTGCAGGCAGGATACGACCTGCTGGGCGACGGAAGG
CCAGAGACCCTGTGGCTGGGAATCGGAACCCTGCTGATGCTGATCGGCACCTTCTACTTCATCGTGAAGG
GCTGGGGCGTGACCGACAAGGAGGCCAGGGAGTACTACAGCATCACAATCCTGGTGCCCGGCATCGCCAG
CGCCGCCTACCTGAGCATGTTCTTCGGCATCGGCCTGACCGAGGTGACCGTGGCCGGCGAGGTGCTGGAC
ATCTACTACGCCAGATACGCCGACTGGCTGTTCACCACCCCTTTGCTTCTGCTCGACCTGGCCCTGCTGG
CTAAGGTGGACAGGGTGAGCATCGGAACCCTGGTGGGAGTGGACGCCCTGATGATCGTGACCGGCCTGAT
CGGCGCCCTGAGCCACACCCCACTGGCTAGGTACAGCTGGTGGCTGTTCAGCACCATCTGCATGATCGTG
GTGCTGTACTTCCTGGCTACCAGCCTGAGGGCTGCTGCTAAGGAGAGGGGACCAGAGGTGGCTAGCACCT
TCAACACCCTGACCGCCCTGGTGCTGGTGCTGTGGACCGCCTACCCCATCCTGTGGATCATCGGAACCGA
GGGAGCTGGAGTGGTGGGACTGGGAATCGAGACCCTGCTGTTCATGGTGCTGGACGTGACCGCCAAAGTG
GGCTTCGGCTTCATCCTGCTGAGGAGCAGGGCCATCCTGGGCGACACCGAGGCCCCCGAGCCCCGACCGG
TAGTAGCAGTGAGCAAGGGCGAGGAGCTGTTCACCGGGGTGGTGCCCATCCTGGTCGAGCTGGACGGCGA
CGTAAACGGCCACAAGTTCAGCGTGTCCGGCGAGGGCGAGGGCGATGCCACCTACGGCAAGCTGACCCTG
AAGTTCATTTGCACCACCGGCAAGCTGCCCGTGCCCTGGCCCACCCTCGTGACCACCCTGACCTACGGCG
TGCAGTGCTTCAGCCGCTACCCCGACCACATGAAGCAGCACGACTTCTTCAAGTCCGCCATGCCCGAAGG
CTACGTCCAGGAGCGCACCATCTTCTTCAAGGACGACGGCAACTACAAGACCCGCGCCGAGGTGAAGTTC
GAGGGCGACACCCTGGTGAACCGCATCGAGCTGAAGGGCATCGACTTCAAGGAGGACGGCAACATCCTGG
GGCACAAGCTGGAGTACAACTACAACAGCCACAACGTCTATATCATGGCCGACAAGCAGAAGAACGGCAT
CAAGGTGAACTTCAAGATCCGCCACAACATCGAGGACGGCAGCGTGCAGCTCGCCGACCACTACCAGCAG
AACACCCCCATCGGCGACGGCCCCGTGCTGCTGCCCGACAACCACTACCTGAGCACCCAGTCCGCCCTGA
GCAAAGACCCCAACGAGAAGCGCGATCACATGGTCCTGCTGGAGTTCGTGACCGCCGCCGGGATCACTCT
CGGCATGGACGAGCTGTACAAGTAAGAATTCGATATCAAGCTTATCGATAATCAACCTCTGGATTACAAA
ATTTGTGAAAGATTGACTGGTATTCTTAACTATGTTGCTCCTTTTACGCTATGTGGATACGCTGCTTTAA
TGCCTTTGTATCATGCTATTGCTTCCCGTATGGCTTTCATTTTCTCCTCCTTGTATAAATCCTGGTTGCT
GTCTCTTTATGAGGAGTTGTGGCCCGTTGTCAGGCAACGTGGCGTGGTGTGCACTGTGTTTGCTGACGCA
ACCCCCACTGGTTGGGGCATTGCCACCACCTGTCAGCTCCTTTCCGGGACTTTCGCTTTCCCCCTCCCTA
TTGCCACGGCGGAACTCATCGCCGCCTGCCTTGCCCGCTGCTGGACAGGGGCTCGGCTGTTGGGCACTGA
CAATTCCGTGGTGTTGTCGGGGAAATCATCGTCCTTTCCTTGGCTGCTCGCCTGTGTTGCCACCTGGATT
CTGCGCGGGACGTCCTTCTGCTACGTCCCTTCGGCCCTCAATCCAGCGGACCTTCCTTCCCGCGGCCTGC
TGCCGGCTCTGCGGCCTCTTCCGCGTCTTCGCCTTCGCCCTCAGACGAGTCGGATCTCCCTTTGGGCCGC
CTCCCCGCATCGATACCGTCGACCCGGGCGGCCGCTTCGAGCAGACATGATAAGATACATTGATGAGTTT
GGACAAACCACAACTAGAATGCAGTGAAAAAAATGCTTTATTTGTGAAATTTGTGATGCTATTGCTTTAT
TTGTAACCATTATAAGCTGCAATAAACAAGTTAACAACAACAATTGCATTCATTTTATGTTTCAGGTTCA
GGGGGAGATGTGGGAGGTTTTTTAAAGCAAGTAAAACCTCTACAAATGTGGTAAAATCGATAAGGATCTT
CCTAGAGCATGGCTACGTAGATAAGTAGCATGGCGGGTTAATCATTAACTACAAGGAACCCCTAGTGATG
GAGTTGGCCACTCCCTCTCTGCGCGCTCGCTCGCTCACTGAGGCCGGGCGACCAAAGGTCGCCCGACGCC
CGGGCTTTGCCCGGGCGGCCTCAGTGAGCGAGCGAGCGCGCAGCTGCATTAATGAATCGGCCAACGCGCG
GGGAGAGGCGGTTTGCGTATTGGGCGCT
Features (pLannotate 1.2.2; 19 found; start..end, strand, type, name):
    182..770     -  rep_origin     ori: high-copy-number ColE1/pMB1/pBR322/pUC origin of replication
    941..1801    -  CDS            AmpR: β-lactamase; bla; confers resistance to ampicillin, carbenicillin, and related antibiotics
   1802..1906    -  promoter       AmpR promoter: bla
   1959..2387    -  rep_origin     f1 ori (sequence partly withheld): f1 bacteriophage origin of replication; arrow indicates direction of (+) strand synthesis
   2392..2461    -  CDS            lacZα (fragment): LacZα fragment of β-galactosidase; lacZ fragment
   2456..2588    -  repeat_region  AAV2 ITR (fragment): inverted terminal repeat of adeno-associated virus serotype 2 inverted
   2649..2897    +  enhancer       CMV enhancer (fragment): human cytomegalovirus immediate early enhancer
   2899..3176    +  promoter       chicken β-actin promoter: No description available
   3177..3312    +  intron         hybrid intron (fragment): hybrid between chicken β-actin (CBA) and minute virus of mice (MMV) introns (Gray et al., 2011)
   3401..3531    +  intron         chimeric intron (fragment): chimera between introns from chicken β-actin and rabbit β-globin
   3529..3591    +  CDS            HBB (fragment): HBB_LEPEU - Experimental evidence at protein level: Swiss-Prot protein existence level 1. Involved in oxygen transport from the lung to the various peripheral tissues. From Lepus europaeus (European hare).
   3597..4340    +  CDS            aop3: BACR3_HALSD - Experimental evidence at protein level: Swiss-Prot protein existence level 1. Light-driven proton pump. From Halorubrum sodomense.
   4356..5072    +  CDS            EGFP: the original enhanced GFP (Yang et al., 1996) mammalian codon-optimized
   5073..5097    +  misc_feature   MCS (fragment): pBluescript multiple cloning site
   5097..5685    +  misc_feature   WPRE: woodchuck hepatitis virus posttranscriptional regulatory element
   5728..5849    -  polyA_signal   SV40 poly(A) signal: SV40 polyadenylation signal
   5872..5940    -  CDS            large T antigen (fragment): large T antigen from SV40 (simian virus 40)
   6011..6144    +  repeat_region  AAV2 ITR: inverted terminal repeat of adeno-associated virus serotype 2 inverted
   6138..6194    -  CDS            lacI (fragment): lac repressor; lacI; The lac repressor binds to the lac operator to inhibit transcription in E. coli. This inhibition can be relieved by adding lactose or isopropyl-β-D-thiogalactopyranoside (IPTG).
