[The description below was written by a language model from this plasmid's Addgene catalogue record and pLannotate feature annotations shown in this document.]
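Description:
pAAV-CAG-ArchT-GFP is an adeno-associated virus transfer plasmid for mammalian expression of the optogenetic silencer ArchT fused to GFP. The bacterial portion carries a ColE1/pUC-type origin, an f1 phage origin and a β-lactamase gene conferring ampicillin resistance. Although the annotated origin is of the high-copy type, the catalogue lists the plasmid as low copy and recommends recombination-deficient E. coli hosts, which is typical for constructs whose repetitive ITRs are prone to rearrangement. Short lacZα, lacI and SV40 large T antigen fragments in the annotation appear to be backbone remnants rather than functional genes.

The expression cassette lies between two AAV2 inverted terminal repeats, one of which is annotated as a fragment. The ITRs are the cis elements needed for replication and packaging of the intervening DNA into AAV particles when rep, cap and helper functions are supplied in trans. Transcription is driven by the CAG promoter, annotated here as a CMV enhancer fragment, the chicken β-actin promoter and chicken β-actin/rabbit β-globin chimeric intron sequence, which gives strong, broadly active expression. The 744 bp ArchT coding sequence, an archaerhodopsin from Halorubrum strain TP009, was cloned between BamHI and EcoRI sites. The annotation tool matches it to the related Halorubrum sodomense light-driven proton pump. EGFP is fused to its C terminus so that expressing cells can be visualised. A WPRE follows to enhance transcript stability and expression, and an SV40 polyadenylation signal is annotated downstream on the opposite strand.

The construct is intended for AAV-mediated delivery of ArchT-GFP to neurons, where illumination drives outward proton pumping that hyperpolarises cells and suppresses their activity. ArchT was developed as a silencer with high light sensitivity.
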