Addgene plasmid #29777: pAAV-CAG-ArchT-GFP
Purpose: AAV-mediated expression of ArchT-GFP for neuronal inhibition
Depositing lab: Edward Boyden. Depositing organization: Massachusetts Institute of Technology. Publication: A high-light sensitivity optical neural silencer: development and application to optogenetic control of non-human primate cortex. Han X, Chow BY, Zhou H, Klapoetke NC, Chuong A, Rajimehr R, Yang A, Baratta MV, Winkle J, Desimone R, Boyden ES. Front Syst Neurosci. 2011;5:18. Epub 2011 Apr 13. 10.3389/fnsys.2011.00018 PubMed 21811444.
Backbone
  Vector backbone: AAV with CAG promoter
  Backbone manufacturer: Scott Sternson
  Backbone size w/o insert (bp): 5451
  Vector type: Mammalian Expression, AAV ; Adeno-associated virus
Growth in bacteria
  Bacterial resistance: Ampicillin, 100 μg/mL
  Growth temperature: 30°C
  Growth strain: NEB Stable
  Growth instructions: Use recombinase-free E. coli (Stbl3, XL-10, Sure2 et.al), grow at 30C
  Copy number: Low Copy
Gene/Insert
  Gene/Insert name: ArchT-GFP (alt names: archaerhodopsin; archaerhodopsin TP009; ArchT)
  Species: H. strain TP009
  Insert size (bp): 744
  Mutation: N/A
  Promoter: CAG
  Tag / fusion protein: GFP (C terminal on insert)
  Cloning method: Restriction Enzyme; 5′ cloning site BamHI (not destroyed); 3′ cloning site EcoRI (not destroyed)
  Sequencing primers: 5′ gctctagagcctctgctaacc; 3′ gcagcgtatccacatagcg
Terms and licenses: Academic/Nonprofit Terms; Industry Terms: Not Available to Industry
Depositor comments: PLEASE CONTACT ED BOYDEN () FOR DETAILS ON THIS REAGENT AND FURTHER REAGENTS IN THIS LINE.
How to cite: pAAV-CAG-ArchT-GFP was a gift from Edward Boyden (Addgene plasmid # 29777 ; http://n2t.net/addgene:29777 ; RRID:Addgene_29777)
