>Addgene plasmid #29777 | pAAV-CAG-ArchT-GFP | addgene partial sequence | sequence record 35349 | 29777 with EGFP-N
CTGCTACTACCGGTCGGGGCTCGGGGGCCTCGGTGTCGCCCAGGATGGCCCTGCTCCTCAGCAGGATGAA
GCCGAAGCCCACTTTGGCGGTCACGTCCAGCACCATGAACAGCAGGGTCTCGATTCCCAGTCCCACCACT
CCAGCTCCCTCGGTTCCGATGATCCACAGGATGGGGTAGGCGGTCCACAGCACCAGCACCAGGGCGGTCA
GGGTGTTGAAGGTGCTAGCCACCTCTGGTCCCCTCTCCTTAGCAGCAGCCCTCAGGCTGGTAGCCAGGAA
GTACAGCACCACGATCATGCAGATGGTGCTGAACAGCCACCAGCTGTACCTAGCCAGTGGGGTGTGGCTC
AGGGCGCCGATCAGGCCGGTCACGATCATCAGGGCGTCCACTCCCACCAGGGTTCCGATGCTCACCCTGT
CCACCTTAGCCAGCAGGGCCAGGTCGAGCAGAAGCAAAGGGGTGGTGAACAGCCAGTCGGCGTATCTGGC
GTAGTAGATGTCCAGCACCTCGCCGGCCACGGTCACCTCGGTCAGGCCGATGCCGAAGAACATGCTCAGG
TAGGCGGCGCTGGCGATGCCGGGCACCAGGATTGTGATGCTGTAGTACTCCCTGGCCTCCTTGTCGGTCA
CGCCCCAGCCCTTCACGATGAAGTAGAAGGTGCCGATCAGCATCAGCAGGGTTCCGATTCCCAGCCACAG
GGTCTCTGGCCTTCCGTCGCCCAGCAGGTCGTATCCTGCCTGCAGAGCGATGGGGTCCATGGTGGCGGAT
CCAATTCTTTGCCAAAATGATGAGACAGCACAATAACCAGCACGTTGCCCAGGAGCTGTAGGAAAAAGAA
GAA
